Addgene plasmid #120856: NK697
Purpose: Reporter gene expression in S. rosetta
Depositing lab: Nicole King. Depositing organization: University of California, Berkeley.
Backbone
  Vector backbone: NK676
  Vector type: Choanoflagellate expression
Growth in bacteria
  Bacterial resistance: Ampicillin, 100 μg/mL
  Growth temperature: 37°C
  Growth strain: DH5alpha
  Copy number: High Copy
Gene/Insert
  Gene/Insert name: pac-P2A-mTFP-Jumblelw1 (alt name: pEFl5'-Actin3'::pac-P2A-mTFP-Jumblelw1)
  Mutation: Jumblelw1 allele: T to C at nt 1109 causes L305P mutation
  GenBank ID: XM_004998928
  Cloning method: Gibson Cloning
Terms and licenses: Academic/Nonprofit Terms; Industry Terms: Not Available to Industry
How to cite: NK697 was a gift from Nicole King (Addgene plasmid # 120856 ; http://n2t.net/addgene:120856 ; RRID:Addgene_120856)
