[The description below was written by a language model from this plasmid's Addgene catalogue record and pLannotate feature annotations shown in this document.]
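Description:
NK697 is a choanoflagellate expression plasmid built on the NK676 backbone for reporter gene expression in Salpingoeca rosetta. It is maintained in E. coli as a high-copy plasmid through a ColE1/pUC-type origin and selected with ampicillin via the β-lactamase (AmpR) gene and its own promoter. The feature table also shows the remnants typical of a pUC-derived cloning vector: the CAP binding site, lac promoter and operator, fragments of lacZα, the pUC18/19 polylinker, lacI, bom and rop. These are leftovers of the bacterial backbone and are not part of the choanoflagellate expression unit.

The payload, assembled by Gibson cloning, is a single open reading frame described as pac-P2A-mTFP-Jumblelw1. According to the alternative insert name, it is flanked by 5' regulatory sequence designated EFl and 3' sequence from an actin gene. These elements are not annotated in the feature table, presumably falling in the unannotated stretches upstream of pac and downstream of the fusion. The pac gene from Streptomyces alboniger encodes puromycin N-acetyltransferase, which allows puromycin selection of transfected cells. The P2A peptide causes ribosomal skipping, so the resistance enzyme is released separately from the downstream protein. That protein is the cyan fluorescent protein mTFP1 fused to Jumble. Only pac and mTFP1 are detected by the annotation; the Jumble coding region would occupy the unannotated region following mTFP1. The Jumble sequence carries the lw1 allele, a T-to-C change at nucleotide 1109 that produces an L305P substitution. The construct therefore allows selection of S. rosetta cells expressing a fluorescently tagged mutant Jumble protein, so that its expression and localisation can be visualised.
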