Features (pLannotate 1.2.2; 13 found; start..end, strand, type, name):
     83..104     +  protein_bind   CAP binding site: CAP binding activates transcription in the presence of cAMP. E. coli catabolite activator protein
    119..149     +  promoter       lac promoter: promoter for the E. coli lac operon
    157..173     +  protein_bind   lac operator: The lac repressor binds to the lac operator to inhibit transcription in E. coli. This inhibition can be relieved by adding lactose or isopropyl-β-D-thiogalactopyranoside (IPTG). lac repressor encoded by lacI
   1320..1910    +  CDS            pac: PUAC_STRAD - Protein predicted: Swiss-Prot protein existence level 4. Detoxification of puromycin. From Streptomyces alboniger.
   1977..2684    +  CDS            mTFP1: mTFP1 is a basic (constitutively fluorescent) cyan fluorescent protein published in 2006, derived from Clavularia sp.. It has low acid sensitivity.
   4311..4343    -  misc_feature   MCS (fragment): pUC18/19 multiple cloning site
   4340..4497    +  CDS            lacZα (fragment): LacZα fragment of β-galactosidase; lacZ fragment
   4503..4602    -  misc_feature   bom (fragment): basis of mobility region from pBR322
   4704..4739    -  CDS            rop (fragment): Rop protein, which maintains plasmids at low copy number; rop
   4834..4938    +  promoter       AmpR promoter: bla
   4939..5799    +  CDS            AmpR: β-lactamase; bla; confers resistance to ampicillin, carbenicillin, and related antibiotics
   5970..6558    +  rep_origin     ori: high-copy-number ColE1/pMB1/pBR322/pUC origin of replication
   6741..70      +  CDS            lacI (fragment) (across the origin): lac repressor; lacI; The lac repressor binds to the lac operator to inhibit transcription in E. coli. This inhibition can be relieved by adding lactose or isopropyl-β-D-thiogalactopyranoside (IPTG).
>Addgene plasmid #120856 | NK697 | addgene full sequence | sequence record 233746 | Addgene NGS Result
TCCCCGCGCGTTGGCCGATTCATTAATGCAGCTGGCACGACAGGTTTCCCGACTGGAAAGCGGGCAGTGA
GCGCAACGCAATTAATGTGAGTTAGCTCACTCATTAGGCACCCCAGGCTTTACACTTTATGCTTCCGGCT
CGTATGTTGTGTGGAATTGTGAGCGGATAACAATTTCACACAGGAAACAGCTATGACCATGATTACGCCA
AGCTTGTAACGACTGCAGTCTTGTTGTCGTTTGTCGTCGTCGTTCTCTGTCTCCCACCCAACTTTTGCCA
ATTGCAACAGTGACTTCTGTACAATTTGCAACAGATACCAACGTGTCGAGTCAGCACAAATGGCGAGGAA
GGTTCGCGTGCATTGCTTGCGCGCCTCTTTGTCATGGGCGCACGCTGATTTGTGTGTGATTTGCACCAAA
TTTCCTGCCGACACAACTTGGGCCCGTACCACACGACCCGTTTCTGGACCCGTTTCTGGCCCAGAAACGC
GAATGTTGCGAAAGATGCGACCACGTGCTCGCTGTCGACAACACAAACTCCCGCACAATCCCCATGAAAA
AAAAAGTGCTTGCTGGGCTTGTGTCTGGCCTGTGTGCGTGGCGTGGCCGCGTGTGGCTTCGTTCTTGCTT
CTGCTCACTCAGCCTGTTACACGCAGAGTGGCTGCGAGAAACAAGGAGAGGGGTTTGCGGCATTGGCGCA
TGTGCATCTGCCTTTTTCATTGAGTCAGTCTGCAGCTCAAGAGGTTGGTTTCGTCGACGGATATGAGTGA
GCTTCTATGGATGATGAGAGGTGGTGGTGGTTGTATGGTTGGTGGTTGGTGGTTGGTGCAAGGCGAGCCA
CGCGAAGAGCGACAAGGATGAGGGAGAGGAGAGGAGACTAGGAAAGAGGTGAAGGGAAGGGAAGGGCGAG
CAATGACGACGAGATAAAAGACAGCCACCACCGCACCCGCACAAAAGCATTGCTCGCACGCATGGTCGTG
TGTTATGTTTCACACCACCAACATAACCAATACAAGCCATCACCAATACAAGCCAGCGCTCAAGCACACA
CGCACGCACGCACACACAATACACACGCACGTGAAACGTTCACATTGTCCGCTCACAAATGCCTTTCCCT
TCTCGTCGCTTTCCTTGCCTTTTTTTCTTCCCCTCCTGACTTCCTTCCTGCCTTCCTTCCTTCCTCCCCT
TCTCCGTCCACCAACACCATTTATTTCTCTGCTCTTTTTCCTCGTGCCACGTGAGCAGTCTTTTCGCGTC
GTCTTCTTCTTTGACCCCGTTTACCGTCAACACCATCAACAACCAGCAACATGTCTGGTACGGAGTACAA
GCCTACCGTCCGCCTCGCTACCCGTGACGACGTGCCCCGTGCTGTCCGTACCCTCGCCGCTGCCTTCGCT
GACTACCCTGCTACCCGTCACACCGTCGACCCTGACCGCCACATCGAGCGTGTCACCGAGCTGCAGGAGC
TGTTCCTCACCCGCGTCGGCCTCGACATCGGGAAGGTCTGGGTCGCCGACGACGGTGCTGCTGTCGCTGT
CTGGACCACCCCTGAGTCTGTCGAGGCCGGTGCTGTCTTCGCTGAGATCGGCCCCCGCATGGCTGAGCTG
TCTGGCTCCCGTCTCGCCGCTCAGCAGCAGATGGAGGGCCTCCTCGCCCCCCACCGCCCCAAGGAGCCCG
CCTGGTTCCTCGCCACCGTCGGCGTCTCTCCTGACCACCAGGGCAAGGGTCTCGGCTCTGCCGTCGTCCT
CCCTGGCGTCGAGGCCGCTGAGCGTGCTGGTGTCCCTGCTTTCCTCGAGACCTCCGCTCCTCGCAACCTC
CCCTTCTACGAGCGTCTCGGCTTCACCGTCACCGCCGACGTGGAGGTCCCCGAGGGTCCTCGTACCTGGT
GCATGACCCGCAAGCCCGGTGGCAGCGGTGCCACCAACTTTTCTCTGCTCAAGCAGGCTGGCGACGTTGA
AGAGAACCCCGGACCCATGGTCTCCAAGGGCGAGGAGACCACGATGGGCGTCATCAAGCCCGACATGAAG
ATCAAGCTCAAGATGGAGGGCAACGTCAACGGCCACGCCTTCGTCATCGAGGGCGAGGGCGAGGGCAAGC
CCTACGACGGCACCAACACCATCAACCTCGAGGTCAAGGAGGGCGCCCCCCTCCCCTTCTCCTACGACAT
CCTCACCACCGCCTTCGCCTACGGCAACCGCGCCTTCACCAAGTACCCCGACGACATCCCCAACTACTTC
AAGCAGTCCTTCCCCGAGGGCTACTCCTGGGAGCGCACCATGACCTTCGAGGACAAGGGCATCGTCAAGG
TCAAGTCCGACATCTCTATGGAGGAGGACTCCTTCATCTACGAGATCCACCTCAAGGGCGAGAACTTCCC
CCCCAACGGCCCCGTCATGCAGAAGAAGACCACCGGCTGGGACGCCTCCACCGAGCGCATGTACGTCCGC
GACGGCGTCCTCAAGGGCGACGTGAAGCACAAGCTCCTCCTCGAGGGCGGCGGCCACCACCGCGTCGACT
TCAAGACCATCTACCGCGCCAAGAAGGCCGTCAAGCTCCCCGACTACCACTTCGTCGACCACCGCATCGA
GATCCTCAACCACAACAAGGACTACAACAAGGTCACCGTCTACGAGTCCGCCGTCGCCCGCAACTCCACC
GACGGCATGGACGAGCTGTACAAGGCTGGCGGTAGCGGTGGCTCCATGTTGAGGGTACGAGGAAGATCGC
TGGAGGCCCGGTTTGTGTACATCATCGTGCTGGCTGTGGTGTACACGGCCACGTACATGTACAGCGCCAC
ATCCGGTGACCCAAGCGTACCGGTTGGCGGCGCAGACATGCCGCCGTGGCTCGCACAGCTGGGACGACCA
CGCGCAGTTGCAGAGGAGCTGGCAGAACAGCAACAGCTGCTTGACGCGACGCGGCGCAGCGACGACGGAG
CCAACAGACACAGCAACGATGGCGCCGCCGCAGTCTCACAACACCAGCAGCACCAGCAGCAGGCGGAGCA
CGATCTGGCCAGCACACGGAGTCCAAAGACACCGACGCGGCAAGAGGACAAAGGCGTGGACGAGAAGGAG
AAAGGCATGAAGTTCGAGGTGGAGGGGGGCGAAGATGGATTCGTGCCCAGGGAGCACATGAAGAATGCGA
TGGGTATGCCAGACACTGCAGAGGCCGACCCGTGGAAGCGGCGCAGGCAGGACAAGTGGCGCCTCATCAT
CTTGTTCCAGCACAACTTCCCCATCCTGAAGCAGGCGGTAGAAGGGTTCCAGCGTGCCAGCGACATCATG
GTGCCCAGCATGATCATCGTCGACAACTCCAAGGACAGGGATGCCTCGAACAGCGTGTGGCTTGTGGAGC
GGGTGGCAGAGGTGGTCGTGCCAGACCGCCAGCTAAACTTCCCAGAGCTGCACAACTACATGGCCACGCT
GGCACTCGAGCGCCGGCTCGAATTCTACTTCTGGGCCCACGCAGACAACTACGTGCTGCCGCTGGAGCCT
GGCCGCGACATGGGCAAGGACGCCATCGACTGCCTGCGCGAGCAGATGGCGCGGTTCCCCAACTGGGGCA
TGATCCTCTTCGCCTACGACCACCTGGCCGCCTACCGCACGCAGACGCCAGTCCAGGTGCCATGGGACCC
ACACGTGTTCCAGTACGGCTCGGAGTGCGATGCGTATGGGCGCATCCGCGATGCGGGCTACGACGCGCGC
GCGTGCAAGATTCACTACTCGTACGACATGAAGCGGGTGATTGGCATCCTGGACACGGACTCGTACGACC
GGGTCAAGGCGAAGCTGGACGAGGAGGCAAAGGACAAGTCCAAGCGCAACCAGTGGCGCGAGGGAGCCAT
GTCCGAGAAGGAGCAGCAATGGCGCAAGCGCATGAAGGAGGCGTCACGCGCATACTTGGCCGAGAAGTGG
GGCGAGGTGAAGTGCAAGCTGCGCGGTGTGCCGTGCCACAAGCCCTGGCCTTACTGCCCAACGTGCCCCA
CAGACCTTCCCCAGTGCTACGGCAAGGAGGCGACGTGGGAGCAACTCGACCACATTCACGCCAGGGTGCA
CCAGGTGTTTGACAATGATCCCGACAAGCCACCACCGCTCGAGGCATAAGCGCCTCGTTGGTCATTGCCA
CCTTGTTGCCTCTTTTGCTGTTGTCCTCGTGTCGACGCGTGCCACGTGCGCTTGTTGTGAGTTGATTCTG
CTTCTTGTGCACGTCATGCCGAGCCCTTGGGCCCCGCAATAAACCCACTATGCCAGTGTAACTATCCTTC
CCCCCAATGTATAACTGTGACGATCAATGAGCGGTGCCCGTCTAGAGGATCCCCGGGTACCGAGCTCGAA
TTCACTGGCCGTCGTTTTACAACGTCGTGACTGGGAAAACCCTGGCGTTACCCAACTTAATCGCCTTGCA
GCACATCCCCCTTTCGCCAGCTGGCGTAATAGCGAAGAGGCCCGCACCGATCGCCCTTCCCAACAGTTGC
GCAGCCTGAATGGCGAATGGCGCCTGATGCGGTATTTTCTCCTTACGCATCTGTGCGGTATTTCACACCG
CATATGGTGCACTCTCAGTACAATCTGCTCTGATGCCGCATAGTTAAGCCAGCCCCGACACCCGCCAACA
CCCGCTGACGCGCCCTGACGGGCTTGTCTGCTCCCGGCATCCGCTTACAGACAAGCTGTGACCGTCTCCG
GGAGCTGCATGTGTCAGAGGTTTTCACCGTCATCACCGAAACGCGCGAGACGAAAGGGCCTCGTGATACG
CCTATTTTTATAGGTTAATGTCATGATAATAATGGTTTCTTAGACGTCAGGTGGCACTTTTCGGGGAAAT
GTGCGCGGAACCCCTATTTGTTTATTTTTCTAAATACATTCAAATATGTATCCGCTCATGAGACAATAAC
CCTGATAAATGCTTCAATAATATTGAAAAAGGAAGAGTATGAGTATTCAACATTTCCGTGTCGCCCTTAT
TCCCTTTTTTGCGGCATTTTGCCTTCCTGTTTTTGCTCACCCAGAAACGCTGGTGAAAGTAAAAGATGCT
GAAGATCAGTTGGGTGCACGAGTGGGTTACATCGAACTGGATCTCAACAGCGGTAAGATCCTTGAGAGTT
TTCGCCCCGAAGAACGTTTTCCAATGATGAGCACTTTTAAAGTTCTGCTATGTGGCGCGGTATTATCCCG
TATTGACGCCGGGCAAGAGCAACTCGGTCGCCGCATACACTATTCTCAGAATGACTTGGTTGAGTACTCA
CCAGTCACAGAAAAGCATCTTACGGATGGCATGACAGTAAGAGAATTATGCAGTGCTGCCATAACCATGA
GTGATAACACTGCGGCCAACTTACTTCTGACAACGATCGGAGGACCGAAGGAGCTAACCGCTTTTTTGCA
CAACATGGGGGATCATGTAACTCGCCTTGATCGTTGGGAACCGGAGCTGAATGAAGCCATACCAAACGAC
GAGCGTGACACCACGATGCCTGTAGCAATGGCAACAACGTTGCGCAAACTATTAACTGGCGAACTACTTA
CTCTAGCTTCCCGGCAACAATTAATAGACTGGATGGAGGCGGATAAAGTTGCAGGACCACTTCTGCGCTC
GGCCCTTCCGGCTGGCTGGTTTATTGCTGATAAATCTGGAGCCGGTGAGCGTGGGTCTCGCGGTATCATT
GCAGCACTGGGGCCAGATGGTAAGCCCTCCCGTATCGTAGTTATCTACACGACGGGGAGTCAGGCAACTA
TGGATGAACGAAATAGACAGATCGCTGAGATAGGTGCCTCACTGATTAAGCATTGGTAACTGTCAGACCA
AGTTTACTCATATATACTTTAGATTGATTTAAAACTTCATTTTTAATTTAAAAGGATCTAGGTGAAGATC
CTTTTTGATAATCTCATGACCAAAATCCCTTAACGTGAGTTTTCGTTCCACTGAGCGTCAGACCCCGTAG
AAAAGATCAAAGGATCTTCTTGAGATCCTTTTTTTCTGCGCGTAATCTGCTGCTTGCAAACAAAAAAACC
ACCGCTACCAGCGGTGGTTTGTTTGCCGGATCAAGAGCTACCAACTCTTTTTCCGAAGGTAACTGGCTTC
AGCAGAGCGCAGATACCAAATACTGTTCTTCTAGTGTAGCCGTAGTTAGGCCACCACTTCAAGAACTCTG
TAGCACCGCCTACATACCTCGCTCTGCTAATCCTGTTACCAGTGGCTGCTGCCAGTGGCGATAAGTCGTG
TCTTACCGGGTTGGACTCAAGACGATAGTTACCGGATAAGGCGCAGCGGTCGGGCTGAACGGGGGGTTCG
TGCACACAGCCCAGCTTGGAGCGAACGACCTACACCGAACTGAGATACCTACAGCGTGAGCTATGAGAAA
GCGCCACGCTTCCCGAAGGGAGAAAGGCGGACAGGTATCCGGTAAGCGGCAGGGTCGGAACAGGAGAGCG
CACGAGGGAGCTTCCAGGGGGAAACGCCTGGTATCTTTATAGTCCTGTCGGGTTTCGCCACCTCTGACTT
GAGCGTCGATTTTTGTGATGCTCGTCAGGGGGGCGGAGCCTATGGAAAAACGCCAGCAACGCGGCCTTTT
TACGGTTCCTGGCCTTTTGCTGGCCTTTTGCTCACATCTTCTTTCCTGCGTTATCCCCTGATTCTGTGGA
TAACCGTATTACCGCCTTTGAGTGAGCTGATACCGCTCGCCGCAGCCGAACGACCGAGCGCAGCGAGTCA
GTGAGCGAGGAAGCGGAAGAGCGCCCAATACGCAAACCGCCTC
